LOCUS       Exported 11826 bp ds-DNA circular SYN 12-MAY-2021
DEFINITION  Cas9 driven by PGK1 promoter. gRNA can be cloned into the BplI
            sites. LEU2 marker.
ACCESSION   .
VERSION     .
KEYWORDS    bRA90
SOURCE      synthetic DNA construct
  ORGANISM  synthetic DNA construct
REFERENCE   1 (bases 1 to 11826)
  AUTHORS   Anand R, Beach A, Li K, Haber J
  TITLE     Rad51-mediated double-strand break repair and mismatch correction of
            divergent substrates.
  JOURNAL   Nature. 2017 Apr 20;544(7650):377-380. doi: 10.1038/nature22046.
            Epub 2017 Apr 12.
  PUBMED    28405019
REFERENCE   2 (bases 1 to 11826)
  AUTHORS   .
  TITLE     Direct Submission
  JOURNAL   Exported May 12, 2021 from SnapGene Server 1.1.58
            http://www.snapgene.com
FEATURES             Location/Qualifiers
     source          1..11826
                     /organism="synthetic DNA construct"
                     /mol_type="other DNA"
     primer_bind     complement(29..51)
                     /label=pGEX 3'
                     /note="pGEX vectors, reverse primer"
     primer_bind     151..170
                     /label=pRS-marker
                     /note="pRS vectors, use to sequence yeast selectable
                     marker"
     CDS             complement(783..1877)
                     /codon_start=1
                     /gene="S. cerevisiae LEU2"
                     /product="3-isopropylmalate dehydrogenase, required for
                     leucine biosynthesis"
                     /label=LEU2
                     /note="yeast auxotrophic marker"
                     /translation="MSAPKKIVVLPGDHVGQEITAEAIKVLKAISDVRSNVKFDFENHL
                     IGGAAIDATGVPLPDEALEASKKADAVLLGAVGGPKWGTGSVRPEQGLLKIRKELQLYA
                     NLRPCNFASDSLLDLSPIKPQFAKGTDFVVVRELVGGIYFGKRKEDDGDGVAWDSEQYT
                     VPEVQRITRMAAFMALQHEPPLPIWSLDKANVLASSRLWRKTVEETIKNEFPTLKVQHQ
                     LIDSAAMILVKNPTHLNGIIITSNMFGDIISDEASVIPGSLGLLPSASLASLPDKNTAF
                     GLYEPCHGSAPDLPKNKVNPIATILSAAMMLKLSLNLPEEGKAIEDAVKKVLDAGIRTG
                     DLGGSNSTTEVGDAVAEEVKKILA"
     promoter        complement(1878..2285)
                     /gene="S. cerevisiae LEU2"
                     /label=LEU2 promoter
     CDS             3323..7426
                     /codon_start=1
                     /product="Cas9 (Csn1) endonuclease from the Streptococcus
                     pyogenes Type II CRISPR/Cas system"
                     /label=Cas9
                     /note="generates RNA-guided double strand breaks in DNA"
                     /translation="MDKKYSIGLDIGTNSVGWAVITDEYKVPSKKFKVLGNTDRHSIKK
                     NLIGALLFDSGETAEATRLKRTARRRYTRRKNRICYLQEIFSNEMAKVDDSFFHRLEES
                     FLVEEDKKHERHPIFGNIVDEVAYHEKYPTIYHLRKKLVDSTDKADLRLIYLALAHMIK
                     FRGHFLIEGDLNPDNSDVDKLFIQLVQTYNQLFEENPINASGVDAKAILSARLSKSRRL
                     ENLIAQLPGEKKNGLFGNLIALSLGLTPNFKSNFDLAEDAKLQLSKDTYDDDLDNLLAQ
                     IGDQYADLFLAAKNLSDAILLSDILRVNTEITKAPLSASMIKRYDEHHQDLTLLKALVR
                     QQLPEKYKEIFFDQSKNGYAGYIDGGASQEEFYKFIKPILEKMDGTEELLVKLNREDLL
                     RKQRTFDNGSIPHQIHLGELHAILRRQEDFYPFLKDNREKIEKILTFRIPYYVGPLARG
                     NSRFAWMTRKSEETITPWNFEEVVDKGASAQSFIERMTNFDKNLPNEKVLPKHSLLYEY
                     FTVYNELTKVKYVTEGMRKPAFLSGEQKKAIVDLLFKTNRKVTVKQLKEDYFKKIECFD
                     SVEISGVEDRFNASLGTYHDLLKIIKDKDFLDNEENEDILEDIVLTLTLFEDREMIEER
                     LKTYAHLFDDKVMKQLKRRRYTGWGRLSRKLINGIRDKQSGKTILDFLKSDGFANRNFM
                     QLIHDDSLTFKEDIQKAQVSGQGDSLHEHIANLAGSPAIKKGILQTVKVVDELVKVMGR
                     HKPENIVIEMARENQTTQKGQKNSRERMKRIEEGIKELGSQILKEHPVENTQLQNEKLY
                     LYYLQNGRDMYVDQELDINRLSDYDVDHIVPQSFLKDDSIDNKVLTRSDKNRGKSDNVP
                     SEEVVKKMKNYWRQLLNAKLITQRKFDNLTKAERGGLSELDKAGFIKRQLVETRQITKH
                     VAQILDSRMNTKYDENDKLIREVKVITLKSKLVSDFRKDFQFYKVREINNYHHAHDAYL
                     NAVVGTALIKKYPKLESEFVYGDYKVYDVRKMIAKSEQEIGKATAKYFFYSNIMNFFKT
                     EITLANGEIRKRPLIETNGETGEIVWDKGRDFATVRKVLSMPQVNIVKKTEVQTGGFSK
                     ESILPKRNSDKLIARKKDWDPKKYGGFDSPTVAYSVLVVAKVEKGKSKKLKSVKELLGI
                     TIMERSSFEKNPIDFLEAKGYKEVKKDLIIKLPKYSLFELENGRKRMLASAGELQKGNE
                     LALPSKYVNFLYLASHYEKLKGSPEDNEQKQLFVEQHKHYLDEIIEQISEFSKRVILAD
                     ANLDKVLSAYNKHRDKPIREQAENIIHLFTLTNLGAPAAFKYFDTTIDRKRYTSTKEVL
                     DATLIHQSITGLYETRIDLSQLGGD"
     CDS             7439..7459
                     /codon_start=1
                     /product="nuclear localization signal of SV40 (simian virus
                     40) large T antigen"
                     /label=SV40 NLS
                     /translation="PKKKRKV"
     CDS             7463..7483
                     /codon_start=1
                     /product="nuclear localization signal of SV40 (simian virus
                     40) large T antigen"
                     /label=SV40 NLS
                     /translation="PKKKRKV"
     CDS             7487..7507
                     /codon_start=1
                     /product="nuclear localization signal of SV40 (simian virus
                     40) large T antigen"
                     /label=SV40 NLS
                     /translation="PKKKRKV"
     CDS             7508..7573
                     /codon_start=1
                     /product="three tandem FLAG(R) epitope tags, followed by an
                     enterokinase cleavage site"
                     /label=3xFLAG
                     /translation="DYKDHDGDYKDHDIDYKDDDDK"
     terminator      7592..7839
                     /gene="S. cerevisiae CYC1"
                     /label=CYC1 terminator
                     /note="transcription terminator for CYC1"
     primer_bind     complement(7608..7626)
                     /label=CYC1
                     /note="CYC1 transcription termination signal, reverse
                     primer"
     rep_origin      complement(7899..8354)
                     /direction=LEFT
                     /label=f1 ori
                     /note="f1 bacteriophage origin of replication; arrow
                     indicates direction of (+) strand synthesis"
     primer_bind     complement(8036..8057)
                     /label=F1ori-F
                     /note="F1 origin, forward primer"
     primer_bind     8248..8267
                     /label=F1ori-R
                     /note="F1 origin, reverse primer"
     primer_bind     8480..8502
                     /label=M13/pUC Forward
                     /note="In lacZ gene"
     primer_bind     8494..8511
                     /label=M13 Forward
                     /note="In lacZ gene. Also called M13-F20 or M13 (-21)
                     Forward"
     primer_bind     8495..8511
                     /label=M13 fwd
                     /note="common sequencing primer, one of multiple similar
                     variants"
     primer_bind     8518..8537
                     /label=T7
                     /note="T7 promoter, forward primer"
     promoter        8518..8536
                     /label=T7 promoter
                     /note="promoter for bacteriophage T7 RNA polymerase"
     primer_bind     8569..8585
                     /label=SK primer
                     /note="common sequencing primer, one of multiple similar
                     variants"
     primer_bind     8569..8585
                     /label=pBluescriptSK
                     /note="For pBluescript vector"
     promoter        8617..8885
                     /label=SNR52 promoter
                     /note="promoter for the S. cerevisiae small nucleolar RNA
                     gene SNR52"
     misc_RNA        8913..8987
                     /label=gRNA scaffold
                     /note="guide RNA scaffold for the Streptococcus pyogenes
                     CRISPR/Cas9 system"
     terminator      8992..9011
                     /label=SUP4 terminator
                     /note="transcription terminator for the S. cerevisiae SUP4
                     tRNA gene"
     promoter        complement(9053..9071)
                     /label=T3 promoter
                     /note="promoter for bacteriophage T3 RNA polymerase"
     primer_bind     complement(9092..9108)
                     /label=M13 rev
                     /note="common sequencing primer, one of multiple similar
                     variants"
     primer_bind     complement(9092..9108)
                     /label=M13 Reverse
                     /note="In lacZ gene. Also called M13-rev"
     primer_bind     complement(9105..9127)
                     /label=M13/pUC Reverse
                     /note="In lacZ gene"
     protein_bind    9116..9132
                     /label=lac operator
                     /bound_moiety="lac repressor encoded by lacI"
                     /note="The lac repressor binds to the lac operator to
                     inhibit transcription in E. coli. This inhibition can be
                     relieved by adding lactose or
                     isopropyl-beta-D-thiogalactopyranoside (IPTG)."
     promoter        complement(9140..9170)
                     /label=lac promoter
                     /note="promoter for the E. coli lac operon"
     protein_bind    9185..9206
                     /label=CAP binding site
                     /bound_moiety="E. coli catabolite activator protein"
                     /note="CAP binding activates transcription in the presence
                     of cAMP."
     primer_bind     complement(9323..9340)
                     /label=L4440
                     /note="L4440 vector, forward primer"
     rep_origin      complement(9494..10082)
                     /direction=LEFT
                     /label=ori
                     /note="high-copy-number ColE1/pMB1/pBR322/pUC origin of
                     replication"
     primer_bind     complement(9574..9593)
                     /label=pBR322ori-F
                     /note="pBR322 origin, forward primer"
     CDS             complement(10253..11113)
                     /codon_start=1
                     /gene="bla"
                     /product="beta-lactamase"
                     /label=AmpR
                     /note="confers resistance to ampicillin, carbenicillin, and
                     related antibiotics"
                     /translation="MSIQHFRVALIPFFAAFCLPVFAHPETLVKVKDAEDQLGARVGYI
                     ELDLNSGKILESFRPEERFPMMSTFKVLLCGAVLSRIDAGQEQLGRRIHYSQNDLVEYS
                     PVTEKHLTDGMTVRELCSAAITMSDNTAANLLLTTIGGPKELTAFLHNMGDHVTRLDRW
                     EPELNEAIPNDERDTTMPVAMATTLRKLLTGELLTLASRQQLIDWMEADKVAGPLLRSA
                     LPAGWFIADKSGAGERGSRGIIAALGPDGKPSRIVVIYTTGSQATMDERNRQIAEIGAS
                     LIKHW"
     primer_bind     10876..10895
                     /label=Amp-R
                     /note="Ampicillin resistance gene, reverse primer"
     promoter        complement(11114..11218)
                     /gene="bla"
                     /label=AmpR promoter
     misc_feature    11255..11758
                     /label=CEN/ARS
                     /note="S. cerevisiae CEN6 centromere fused to an
                     autonomously replicating sequence"
     primer_bind     11799..11817
                     /label=pBRforEco
                     /note="pBR322 vectors, upsteam of EcoRI site, forward
                     primer"
ORIGIN
        1 tcgcgcgttt cggtgatgac ggtgaaaacc tctgacacat gcagctcccg gagacggtca
       61 cagcttgtct gtaagcggat gccgggagca gacaagcccg tcagggcgcg tcagcgggtg
      121 ttggcgggtg tcggggctgg cttaactatg cggcatcaga gcagattgta ctgagagtgc
      181 accataccac cttttcaatt catcattttt tttttattct tttttttgat ttcgaattcg
      241 agctcgttta aactggatgg cggcgttagt atcgaatcga cagcagtata gcgaccagca
      301 ttcacatcga ctacgtcgta aggccgtttc tgacagagta aaattcttga gggaactttc
      361 accattatgg gaaatggttc aagaaggtat tgacttaaac tccatcaaat ggtcaggtca
      421 ttgagtgttt tttatttgtt gtattttttt ttttttagag aaaatcctcc aatatataaa
      481 ttaggaatca tagtttcatg attttctgtt acacctaact ttttgtgtgg tgccctcctc
      541 cttgtcaata ttaatgttaa agtgcaattc tttttcctta tcacgttgag ccattagtat
      601 caatttgctt acctgtattc ctttacatcc tcctttttct ccttcttgat aaatgtatgt
      661 agattgcgta tatagtttcg tctaccctat gaacatattc cattttgtaa tttcgtgtcg
      721 tttctattat gaatttcatt tataaagttt atgtacaaat atcataaaaa aagagaatct
      781 ttttaagcaa ggattttctt aacttcttcg gcgacagcat caccgacttc ggtggtactg
      841 ttggaaccac ctaaatcacc agttctgata cctgcatcca aaaccttttt aactgcatct
      901 tcaatggcct taccttcttc aggcaagttc aatgacaatt tcaacatcat tgcagcagac
      961 aagatagtgg cgatagggtt gaccttattc tttggcaaat ctggagcaga accgtggcat
     1021 ggttcgtaca aaccaaatgc ggtgttcttg tctggcaaag aggccaagga cgcagatggc
     1081 aacaaaccca aggaacctgg gataacggag gcttcatcgg agatgatatc accaaacatg
     1141 ttgctggtga ttataatacc atttaggtgg gttgggttct taactaggat catggcggca
     1201 gaatcaatca attgatgttg aaccttcaat gtagggaatt cgttcttgat ggtttcctcc
     1261 acagtttttc tccataatct tgaagaggcc aaaacattag ctttatccaa ggaccaaata
     1321 ggcaatggtg gctcatgttg tagggccatg aaagcggcca ttcttgtgat tctttgcact
     1381 tctggaacgg tgtattgttc actatcccaa gcgacaccat caccatcgtc ttcctttctc
     1441 ttaccaaagt aaatacctcc cactaattct ctgacaacaa cgaagtcagt acctttagca
     1501 aattgtggct tgattggaga taagtctaaa agagagtcgg atgcaaagtt acatggtctt
     1561 aagttggcgt acaattgaag ttctttacgg atttttagta aaccttgttc aggtctaaca
     1621 ctaccggtac cccatttagg accacccaca gcacctaaca aaacggcatc agccttcttg
     1681 gaggcttcca gcgcctcatc tggaagtgga acacctgtag catcgatagc agcaccacca
     1741 attaaatgat tttcgaaatc gaacttgaca ttggaacgaa catcagaaat agctttaaga
     1801 accttaatgg cttcggctgt gatttcttga ccaacgtggt cacctggcaa aacgacgatc
     1861 ttcttagggg cagacattag aatggtatat ccttgaaata tatatatata tattgctgaa
     1921 atgtaaaagg taagaaaagt tagaaagtaa gacgattgct aaccacctat tggaaaaaac
     1981 aataggtcct taaataatat tgtcaacttc aagtattgtg atgcaagcat ttagtcatga
     2041 acgcttctct attctatatg aaaagccggt tccggcgctc tcacctttcc tttttctccc
     2101 aatttttcag ttgaaaaagg tatatgcgtc aggcgacctc tgaaattaac aaaaaatttc
     2161 cagtcatcga atttgattct gtgcgatagc gcccctgtgt gttctcgtta tgttgaggaa
     2221 aaaaataatg gttgctaaga gattcgaact cttgcatctt acgatacctg agtattccca
     2281 cagttgtatt ctgggcctcc atgtcgctgg ccgggtgacc cggcggggaa agtaccttca
     2341 aagaatgggg tcttatcttg ttttgcaagt accactgagc aggataataa tagaaatgat
     2401 aatatactat agtagagata acgtcgatga cttcccatac tgtaattgct tttagttgtg
     2461 tatttttagt gtgcaagttt ctgtaaatcg attaattttt ttttctttcc tctttttatt
     2521 aaccttaatt tttattttag attcctgact tcaactcaag acgcacagat attataacat
     2581 ctgcataata ggcatttgca agaattactc gtgagtaagg aaagagtgag gaactatcgc
     2641 atacctgcat ttaaagatgc cgatttgggc gcgaatcctt tattttggct tcaccctcat
     2701 actattatca gggccagaaa aaggaagtgt ttccctcctt cttgaattga tgttaccctc
     2761 ataaagcacg tggcctctta tcgagaaaga aattaccgtc gctcgtgatt tgtttgcaaa
     2821 aagaacaaaa ctgaaaaaac ccagacacgc tcgacttcct gtcttcctat tgattgcagc
     2881 ttccaatttc gtcacacaac aaggtcctag cgacggctca caggttttgt aacaagcaat
     2941 cgaaggttct ggaatggcgg gaaagggttt agtaccacat gctatgatgc ccactgtgat
     3001 ctccagagca aagttcgttc gatcgtactg ttactctctc tctttcaaac agaattgtcc
     3061 gaatcgtgtg acaacaacag cctgttctca cacactcttt tcttctaacc aagggggtgg
     3121 tttagtttag tagaacctcg tgaaacttac atttacatat atataaactt gcataaattg
     3181 gtcaatgcaa gaaatacata tttggtcttt tctaattcgt agtttttcaa gttcttagat
     3241 gctttctttt tctctttttt acagatcatc aaggaagtaa ttatctactt tttacaacaa
     3301 atataaaaca ccggatctca aaatggataa aaagtatagt attggtttag atattggtac
     3361 taactctgtg ggttgggcag ttatcactga cgaatataaa gttccatcaa agaaatttaa
     3421 ggtgttaggt aacactgaca gacactcaat aaaaaagaat cttatcggtg ctcttttgtt
     3481 cgactccggt gaaactgccg aggctacacg tttaaaaaga acagcaagaa gaagatatac
     3541 ccgtagaaaa aatagaatat gttatttaca agaaatcttt tctaatgaaa tggctaaagt
     3601 tgatgattcc tttttccata gattggaaga gtcatttttg gttgaagaag acaaaaagca
     3661 tgagagacat ccaatctttg ggaatatagt tgatgaagtg gcttaccatg aaaaatatcc
     3721 taccatttat catttaagaa agaaattggt agattcaact gataaagctg accttagatt
     3781 aatctattta gcacttgccc atatgattaa atttagaggt cattttttga ttgaaggtga
     3841 tttgaaccca gataattctg acgtggataa attatttatt caattagtcc aaacctacaa
     3901 ccaattattt gaggaaaatc caattaatgc tagtggtgtc gatgccaaag ctatattatc
     3961 agccagatta tcaaaatcta gacgtttgga aaatttgatt gcccaattgc caggagaaaa
     4021 aaagaatgga ttatttggaa acttgatcgc attatcattg ggtttgacac caaattttaa
     4081 atctaatttt gatttagctg aagatgctaa attacaatta tcaaaagaca cctatgacga
     4141 cgatttggac aatttacttg ctcaaattgg tgatcaatat gcagatttgt tcttagctgc
     4201 taaaaactta tctgatgcta ttttgttgtc tgatattttg agagtgaaca cagaaataac
     4261 caaagctcca ttatcagcat ctatgatcaa acgttatgat gaacaccatc aggatttgac
     4321 tttattgaaa gctttggtga gacaacaatt gccagagaag tataaagaaa tctttttcga
     4381 tcaatctaaa aacgggtatg caggttatat tgatgggggt gcctcccaag aggaatttta
     4441 caaatttata aaacctattt tagaaaagat ggatgggact gaggaacttt tggtcaaatt
     4501 gaacagagaa gatttgttac gtaaacagag aacttttgat aatggtagta tacctcacca
     4561 aattcatttg ggtgagttgc atgcaatttt aagaagacaa gaagattttt atccattttt
     4621 aaaagataat agagaaaaaa tcgagaaaat tttaaccttt agaattccat actatgttgg
     4681 gcctttggct agaggtaatt caagatttgc ctggatgaca cgtaaatcag aagaaactat
     4741 taccccttgg aattttgaag aggttgttga taaaggagca tcagcacaga gttttattga
     4801 aagaatgacc aatttcgata aaaacttacc aaatgaaaaa gttttaccaa aacattcctt
     4861 gttatacgaa tattttactg tttacaatga acttacaaag gttaaatatg ttactgaagg
     4921 tatgcgtaag ccagcctttt tatctggaga acagaaaaag gcaatagttg atttattgtt
     4981 taaaacaaat agaaaagtta ctgttaaaca attaaaagaa gattacttta agaaaattga
     5041 atgttttgat tcagttgaaa tcagtggtgt tgaagacaga tttaatgcta gtttaggaac
     5101 ttaccatgat ttacttaaaa ttatcaaaga taaagatttc ttggataacg aagaaaatga
     5161 agacatttta gaagacattg ttttaacctt aactttattc gaagatagag agatgattga
     5221 agaacgtttg aagacttatg cacatttgtt tgacgataaa gtgatgaaac agttgaaaag
     5281 aagacgttat actggatggg gtagattgtc tcgtaaattg atcaatggaa ttagagataa
     5341 acaaagtggt aaaactatct tggacttttt gaaatctgac ggatttgcta atagaaattt
     5401 catgcaattg atccacgacg atagtttgac atttaaagaa gacatccaaa aggcccaagt
     5461 gagtgggcaa ggtgattcat tacatgaaca tattgcaaat ttagccggat ctcctgctat
     5521 taagaaaggg atattacaaa ctgttaaagt tgtggatgaa ttagtgaaag taatgggaag
     5581 acataaacct gaaaacattg tcattgagat ggcaagagaa aatcaaacta cacaaaaagg
     5641 acagaaaaat agtagagaac gtatgaaaag aatagaagag ggtattaaag aattgggtag
     5701 tcaaatattg aaagaacacc cagtggaaaa tacccagttg caaaatgaaa aattatatct
     5761 ttactacctt caaaatggac gtgatatgta tgttgatcag gaattagata taaatagact
     5821 ttcagattat gatgtagatc atatagttcc acaatctttc ttgaaagatg attccataga
     5881 caataaagta ttaactagaa gtgataaaaa tagaggtaaa agtgataatg tcccaagtga
     5941 ggaagtcgtc aaaaagatga aaaattactg gcgtcaactt ttgaatgcta aattaattac
     6001 tcaaagaaaa tttgataatt tgactaaagc agaaagaggt gggctttctg aattagataa
     6061 agccgggttc attaaaagac aattggtcga aactagacaa attactaaac atgttgccca
     6121 aattttagat tcccgtatga acactaagta tgacgaaaat gataagttaa tacgtgaggt
     6181 taaagtcatt actttaaaat caaaacttgt ctctgatttc agaaaggatt tccaattcta
     6241 taaagttaga gaaattaata attatcatca tgctcatgat gcatatttga atgctgtagt
     6301 tggaactgct ttaatcaaga aataccctaa attagaatct gaatttgtat atggtgatta
     6361 caaagtctat gatgttagaa agatgattgc taaatcagaa caagaaattg gtaaagctac
     6421 agctaaatac ttcttttact ctaacattat gaatttcttt aaaacagaaa ttactttggc
     6481 aaacggtgaa attagaaaaa gacctcttat tgaaacaaat ggtgagactg gagagatagt
     6541 ttgggacaaa gggcgtgatt tcgctactgt tagaaaagtt ttatcaatgc cacaagttaa
     6601 cattgtaaag aaaacagagg ttcaaactgg tggtttctca aaagaaagta ttttgcctaa
     6661 aagaaatagt gataaattga ttgccagaaa aaaggattgg gatccaaaga aatatggtgg
     6721 tttcgactca ccaaccgtag cctattctgt tttggttgtg gcaaaggttg aaaagggtaa
     6781 aagtaaaaag cttaaatcag taaaagaact tttgggtatt acaataatgg aaagaagttc
     6841 ctttgaaaag aaccctattg attttttgga agctaaaggt tataaggaag taaagaagga
     6901 cttaataatc aaattgccta aatattcttt atttgaatta gaaaatggga gaaaaagaat
     6961 gttggcttct gctggagaat tgcaaaaggg taatgaatta gcattgcctt ccaaatatgt
     7021 taacttcttg tatttagctt cacactatga aaagttgaaa gggtcaccag aagataacga
     7081 gcaaaaacaa ttatttgttg aacaacacaa acactactta gatgagatta tagaacaaat
     7141 tagtgaattc agtaaaagag tgatattagc tgatgcaaat ttagataaag ttttgtcagc
     7201 ctataacaaa catagagata agccaattag agaacaagca gaaaacatta ttcacttatt
     7261 tacccttacc aatttaggag cacctgctgc tttcaagtat tttgatacaa caattgatcg
     7321 taaaagatat acctcaacaa aagaagtctt agacgccacc ttaattcatc aatcaatcac
     7381 tggattgtat gagacaagaa ttgatttgtc tcaattgggt ggtgatgaag gggctgatcc
     7441 taagaagaaa agaaaagttg atccaaagaa aaagcgtaag gtggatccta agaaaaagag
     7501 aaaggttgac tacaaagacc atgacggtga ttataaagat catgacatcg actacaagga
     7561 tgacgatgac aagtgataat ctcttctcga gtcatgtaat tagttatgtc acgcttacat
     7621 tcacgccctc cccccacatc cgctctaacc gaaaaggaag gagttagaca acctgaagtc
     7681 taggtcccta tttatttttt tatagttatg ttagtattaa gaacgttatt tatatttcaa
     7741 atttttcttt tttttctgta cagacgcgtg tacgcatgta acattatact gaaaaccttg
     7801 cttgagaagg ttttgggacg ctcgaaggct ttaatttgcg gccggtactg cggtgtgaaa
     7861 taccgcacag atgcgtaagg agaaaatacc gcatcaggaa attgtaagcg ttaatatttt
     7921 gttaaaattc gcgttaaatt tttgttaaat cagctcattt tttaaccaat aggccgaaat
     7981 cggcaaaatc ccttataaat caaaagaata gaccgagata gggttgagtg ttgttccagt
     8041 ttggaacaag agtccactat taaagaacgt ggactccaac gtcaaaggnn nnnnnnnnnn
     8101 nnnnnnnnnn nnnnnnnnnn nnnnnnnnnn nnnnnnntnn nnnnnnnnnn nnnnnnnnnn
     8161 nnnnnnnnnn nnnnnnnnnn nnnnnnnnnn nnnnnnnnnn nnnnnnnnnn nnnnnnnnnn
     8221 nnnnnnnnng nnnnnnnnnn nnnnnnnnnn nnnnnnnnnn nnnnnnnnnn nnnnnnnnnn
     8281 nnnnnnnnnn nnnnnnnnnn nnnnnnnnnn nnnnnnnnnn nnnnnnnnnn nnnnnnnnnn
     8341 nnnnnnnnnn nnnnccattc gccattcagg ctgcgcaact gttgggaagg gcgatcggtg
     8401 cgggcctctt cgctattacg ccagctggcg aaagggggat gtgctgcaag gcgattaagt
     8461 tgggtaacgc cagggttttc ccagtcacga cgttgtaaaa cgacggccag tgaattgtaa
     8521 tacgactcac tatagggcga attggagctc caccgcggtg gcggccgctc tagaactagt
     8581 ggatcccccg ggctgcagga attcgatatc aagctttctt tgaaaagata atgtatgatt
     8641 atgctttcac tcatatttat acagaaactt gatgttttct ttcgagtata tacaaggtga
     8701 ttacatgtac gtttgaagta caactctaga ttttgtagtg ccctcttggg ctagcggtaa
     8761 aggtgcgcat tttttcacac cctacaatgt tctgttcaaa agattttggt caaacgctgt
     8821 agaagtgaaa gttggtgcgc atgtttcggc gttcgaaact tctccgcagt gaaagataaa
     8881 tgatcctaga tgcgagatat cctcatgcct aggttttaga gctagaaata gcaagttaaa
     8941 ataaggctag tccgttatca acttgaaaaa gtggcaccga gtcggtggtg ctttttttgt
     9001 tttttatgtc taccgtcgac ctcgaggggg ggcccggtac cagcttttgt tccctttagt
     9061 gagggttaat ttcgagcttg gcgtaatcat ggtcatagct gtttcctgtg tgaaattgtt
     9121 atccgctcac aattccacac aacatacgag ccggaagcat aaagtgtaaa gcctggggtg
     9181 cctaatgagt gagctaactc acattaattg cgttgcgctc actgcccgct ttccagtcgg
     9241 gaaacctgtc gtgccagctg cattaatgaa tcggccaacg cgcggggaga ggcggtttgc
     9301 gtattgggcg ctcttccgct tcctcgctca ctgactcgct gcgctcggtc gttcggctgc
     9361 ggcgagcggt atcagctcac tcaaaggcgg taatacggtt atccacagaa tcaggggata
     9421 acgcaggaaa gaacatgtga gcaaaaggcc agcaaaaggc caggaaccgt aaaaaggccg
     9481 cgttgctggc gtttttccat aggctccgcc cccctgacga gcatcacaaa aatcgacgct
     9541 caagtcagag gtggcgaaac ccgacaggac tataaagata ccaggcgttt ccccctggaa
     9601 gctccctcgt gcgctctcct gttccgaccc tgccgcttac cggatacctg tccgcctttc
     9661 tcccttcggg aagcgtggcg ctttctcata gctcacgctg taggtatctc agttcggtgt
     9721 aggtcgttcg ctccaagctg ggctgtgtgc acgaaccccc cgttcagccc gaccgctgcg
     9781 ccttatccgg taactatcgt cttgagtcca acccggtaag acacgactta tcgccactgg
     9841 cagcagccac tggtaacagg attagcagag cgaggtatgt aggcggtgct acagagttct
     9901 tgaagtggtg gcctaactac ggctacacta gaagaacagt atttggtatc tgcgctctgc
     9961 tgaagccagt taccttcgga aaaagagttg gtagctcttg atccggcaaa caaaccaccg
    10021 ctggtagcgg tggttttttt gtttgcaagc agcagattac gcgcagaaaa aaaggatctc
    10081 aagaagatcc tttgatcttt tctacggggt ctgacgctca gtggaacgaa aactcacgtt
    10141 aagggatttt ggtcatgaga ttatcaaaaa ggatcttcac ctagatcctt ttaaattaaa
    10201 aatgaagttt taaatcaatc taaagtatat atgagtaaac ttggtctgac agttaccaat
    10261 gcttaatcag tgaggcacct atctcagcga tctgtctatt tcgttcatcc atagttgcct
    10321 gactccccgt cgtgtagata actacgatac gggagggctt accatctggc cccagtgctg
    10381 caatgatacc gcgagaccca cgctcaccgg ctccagattt atcagcaata aaccagccag
    10441 ccggaagggc cgagcgcaga agtggtcctg caactttatc cgcctccatc cagtctatta
    10501 attgttgccg ggaagctaga gtaagtagtt cgccagttaa tagtttgcgc aacgttgttg
    10561 ccattgctac aggcatcgtg gtgtcacgct cgtcgtttgg tatggcttca ttcagctccg
    10621 gttcccaacg atcaaggcga gttacatgat cccccatgtt gtgcaaaaaa gcggttagct
    10681 ccttcggtcc tccgatcgtt gtcagaagta agttggccgc agtgttatca ctcatggtta
    10741 tggcagcact gcataattct cttactgtca tgccatccgt aagatgcttt tctgtgactg
    10801 gtgagtactc aaccaagtca ttctgagaat agtgtatgcg gcgaccgagt tgctcttgcc
    10861 cggcgtcaat acgggataat accgcgccac atagcagaac tttaaaagtg ctcatcattg
    10921 gaaaacgttc ttcggggcga aaactctcaa ggatcttacc gctgttgaga tccagttcga
    10981 tgtaacccac tcgtgcaccc aactgatctt cagcatcttt tactttcacc agcgtttctg
    11041 ggtgagcaaa aacaggaagg caaaatgccg caaaaaaggg aataagggcg acacggaaat
    11101 gttgaatact catactcttc ctttttcaat attattgaag catttatcag ggttattgtc
    11161 tcatgagcgg atacatattt gaatgtattt agaaaaataa acaaataggg gttccgcgca
    11221 catttccccg aaaagtgcca cctgggtcct tttcatcacg tgctataaaa ataattataa
    11281 tttaaatttt ttaatataaa tatataaatt aaaaatagaa agtaaaaaaa gaaattaaag
    11341 aaaaaatagt ttttgttttc cgaagatgta aaagactcta gggggatcgc caacaaatac
    11401 taccttttat cttgctcttc ctgctctcag gtattaatgc cgaattgttt catcttgtct
    11461 gtgtagaaga ccacacacga aaatcctgtg attttacatt ttacttatcg ttaatcgaat
    11521 gtatatctat ttaatctgct tttcttgtct aataaatata tatgtaaagt acgctttttg
    11581 ttgaaatttt ttaaaccttt gtttattttt ttttcttcat tccgtaactc ttctaccttc
    11641 tttatttact ttctaaaatc caaatacaaa acataaaaat aaataaacac agagtaaatt
    11701 cccaaattat tccatcatta aaagatacga ggcgcgtgta agttacaggc aagcgatccg
    11761 tctaagaaac cattattatc atgacattaa cctataaaaa taggcgtatc acgaggccct
    11821 ttcgtc
//
